>Addgene plasmid #128571 | Accessory plasmid 2 | addgene full sequence | sequence record 258188 | Addgene NGS Result
GGAAAACCCACCTCCTCCTCCTCTTGTGCTTCTAGCCAGGCACAATCAGCATTGGTAGCTGCTGTATTGC
TACTTGTGATTGCTCCATGTTTTTCTAGGTCTCGAGGTCGACGGTATCGATGCGGGGAGGCGGCCCAAAG
GGAGATCCGACTCGTCTGAGGGCGAAGGCGAAGACGCGGAAGAGGCCGCAGAGCCGGCAGCAGGCCGCGG
GAAGGAAGGTCCGCTGGATTGAGGGCCGAAGGGACGTAGCAGAAGGACGTCCCGCGCAGAATCCAGGTGG
CAACACAGGCGAGCAGCCAAGGAAAGGACGATGATTTCCCCGACAACACCACGGAATTGTCAGTGCCCAA
CAGCCGAGCCCCTGTCCAGCAGCGGGCAAGGCAGGCGGCGATGAGTTCCGCCGTGGCAATAGGGAGGGGG
AAAGCGAAAGTCCCGGAAAGGAGCTGACAGGTGGTGGCAATGCCCCAACCAGTGGGGGTTGCGTCAGCAA
ACACAGTGCACACCACGCCACGTTGCCTGACAACGGGCCACAACTCCTCATAAAGAGACAGCAACCAGGA
TTTATACAAGGAGGAGAAAATGAAAGCCATACGGGAAGCAATAGCATGATACAAAGGCATTAAAGCAGCG
TATCCACATAGCGTAAAAGGAGCAACATAGTTAAGAATACCAGTCAATCTTTCACAAATTTTGTAATCCA
GAGGTTGATTATCGATAAGCTTGATATCGCGGCCGCCCTGCACCTGCAGGCCCTGATGCTCTTCGTCCAG
ATCATCCTGATCGACAAGACCGGCTTCCATCCGAGTACGTGCTCGCTCGATGCGATGTTTCGCTTGGTGG
TCGAATGGGCAGGTAGCCGGATCAAGCGTATGCAGCCGCCGCATTGCATCAGCCATGATGGATACTTTCT
CGGCAGGAGCAAGGTGAGATGACAGGAGATCCTGCCCCGGCACTTCGCCCAATAGCAGCCAGTCCCTTCC
CGCTTCAGTGACAACGTCGAGGCGCGCCAGACGCTAGCGGGGGGCTATAAAAGGGGGTGGGGGCGTTCGT
CCTCACTCTAGATCTGCGATCTAAGTAAGCTTGGCATTCCGGTACTGTTGGTAAACCAGCTCGCCACCAT
GGTGTCTAAGGGCGAAGAGCTGATTAAGGAGAACATGCACATGAAGCTGTACATGGAGGGCACCGTGAAC
AACCACCACTTCAAGTGCACATCCGAGGGCGAAGGCAAGCCCTACGAGGGCACCCAGACCATGAGAATCA
AGGTGGTCGAGGGCGGCCCTCTCCCCTTCGCCTTCGACATCCTGGCTACCAGCTTCATGTACGGCAGCAA
AACCTTCATCAACCACACCCAGGGCATCCCCGACTTCTTTAAGCAGTCCTTCCCTGAGGGCTTCACATGG
GAGAGAGTCACCACATACGAAGACGGGGGCGTGCTGACCGCTACCCAGGACACCAGCCTCCAGGACGGCT
GCCTCATCTACAACGTCAAGATCAGAGGGGTGAACTTCCCATCCAACGGCCCTGTGATGCAGAAGAAAAC
ACTCGGCTGGGAGGCCTCCACCGAGATGCTGTACCCCGCTGACGGCGGCCTGGAAGGCAGAAGCGACATG
GCCCTGAAGCTCGTGGGCGGGGGCCACCTGATCTGCAACTTGAAGACCACATACAGATCCAAGAAACCCG
CTAAGAACCTCAAGATGCCCGGCGTCTACTATGTGGACAGAAGACTGGAAAGAATCAAGGAGGCCGACAA
AGAGACCTACGTCGAGCAGCACGAGGTGGCTGTGGCCAGATACTGCGACCTCCCTAGCAAACTGGGGCAC
AAACTTAATTGATAAACCGGTTGCAGTCCCGGGTAAGCGGGACTCTGGGGTTCGAAATGACCGACCAAGC
ATTAACCAAACTGGATCTCTGCTGTCCCTGTAATAAACCCGAAAATTTTGAATTTTTGTAATTTGTTTTT
GTAATTCTTTAGTTTGTATGTCTGTTGCTATTATGTCTACTATTCTTTCCCCTGCACTGTACCCCCCAAT
CCCCCCTTTTCTTTTAAAATTGTGGATGAATACTGCCATTTGTCTGCAGAATTGGCGCACGCAGTGCCGA
TCCGTTCACTAATCGAATGGATCTGTCTCTGTCTCTCTCTCCACCTTCTTCTTCTATTCCTTCGGGCCTG
TCGGGTCCCCTCGGGGTTGGGAGGTGGGTCTGAAACGATAATGGTGAATATCCCTGCCTAACTCTATTCA
CTATAGAAAGTACAGCAAAAACTATTCTTAAACCTACCAAGCCTCCTACTATCATTATGAATAATTTTAT
ATACCACAGCCAATTTGTTATGTTAAACCAATTCCACAAACTTGCCCATTTATCTAATTCCAATAATTCT
TGTTCATTCTTTTCTTGCTGGTTTTGCGATTCTTCAATTAAGGAGTGTATTAAGCTTGTGTAATTGTTAA
TTTCTCTGTCCCACTCCATCCAGGTCGTGTGATTCCAAATCTGTTCCAGAGATTTATTACTCCAACTAGC
ATTCCAAGGCACAGCAGTGGTGCAAATGAGTTTTCCAGAGCAACCCCAAATCCCCAGGAGCTGTTGATCC
TTTAGGTATCTTTCCACAGCCAGGATTCTTGCCTGGAGCTGCTTGATGCCCCAGACTGTGAGTTGCAACA
GATGCTGTTGCGCCTCAATAGCCCTCAGCAAATTGTTCTGCTGCTGCACTATACCAGACAATAATTGTCT
GGCCTGTACCGTCAGCGTCATTGACGCTGCGCCCATAGTGCTTCCTGCTGCTCCCAAGAACCCAAGGAAC
AAAGCTCCTATTCCCACTGCTCTTTTTTCTCTCTGCACCACTCTTCTCTTTGCCTTGGTGGGTGCTACTC
CTAATGGTTCAATTTTTACTACTTTATATTTATATAATTCACTTCTCCAATTGTCCCTCATATCTCCTCC
TCCAGGTCTGAAGATCAGCGGCCGCTTGCTGTGCGGTGGTCTTACTTTTGTTTTGCTCTTCCTCTATCTT
GTCTAAAGCTTCCTTGGTGTCTTTTATCTCTATCCTTTGATGCACACAATAGAGGGTTGCTACTGTATTA
TATAATGATCTAAGTTCTTCTGATCCTGTCTGAAGGGATGGTTGTAGCTGTCCCAGTATTTGTCTACAGC
CTTCTGATGTTTCTAACAGGCCAGGATTAACTGCGAATCGTTCTAGCTCCCTGCTTGCCCATACTATATG
TTTTAATTTATATTTTTTCTTTCCCCCTGGCCTTAACCGAATTTTTTCCCATCGCGATCTAATTCTCCCC
CGCTTAATACTGACGCTCTCGCACCCATCTCTCTCCTTCTAGCCTCCGCTAGTCAAAATTTTTGGCGTAC
TCACCAGTCGCCGCCCCTCGCCTCTTGCCGTGCGCGCTTCAGCAAGCCGAGTCCTGCGTCGAGAGAGCTC
CTCTGGTTTCCCTTTCGCTTTCAAGTCCCTGTTCGGGCGCCACTGCTAGAGATTTTCCACACTGACTAAA
AGGGTCTGAGGGATCTCTAGTTACCAGAGTCACACAACAGACGGGCACACACTACTTGAAGCACTCAAGG
CAAGCTTTATTGAGGCTTAAGCAGTGGGTTCCCTAGTTAGCCAGAGAGCTCCCAGGCTCAGATCTGGTCT
AACCAGAGAGACCCAGTACAGGCAAAACGCGCTGCTTATATAGACCTCCCACCGTACACGCCTACCGCCC
ATTTGCGTCAATGGGGCGGAGTTGTTACGACATTTTGGAAAGTCCCGTTGATTTTGGTGCCAAAACAAAC
TCCCATTGACGTCAATGGGGTGGAGACTTGGAAATCCCCGTGAGTCAAACCGCTATCCACGCCCATTGAT
GTACTGCCAAAACCGCATCACCATGGTAATAGCGATGACTAATACGTAGATGTACTGCCAAGTAGGAAAG
TCCCATAAGGTCATGTACTGGGCATAATGCCAGGCGGGCCATTTACCGTCATTGACGTCAATAGGGGGCG
TACTTGGCATATGATACACTTGATGTACTGCCAAGTGGGCAGTTTACCGTAAATACTCCACCCATTGACG
TCAATGGAAAGTCCCTATTGGCGTTACTATGGGAACATACGTCATTATTGACGTCAATGGGCGGGGGTCG
TTGGGCGGTCAGCCAGGCGGGCCATTTACCGTAAGTTATGTAACGCGGAACTCCATATATGGGCTATGAA
CTAATGACCCCGTAATTGATTACTATTAATAACTAGTCAATAATCAATGTCAACGCGTATATCTGGCCCG
TACATCGCGAAGCAGCGCAAAACGCCTAACCCTAAGCAGATTCTTCATGCAATTGTCGGTCAAGCCTTGC
CTTGTTGTAGCTTAAATTTTGCTCGCGCACTACTCAGCGACCTCCAACACACAAGCAGGGAGCAGATACT
GGCTTAACTATGCGGCATCAGAGCAGATTGTACTGAGAGTGCACCATAGGGGATCGGGAGATCTCCCGAT
CCGTCGACGTCAGGTGGCACTTTTCGGGGAAATGTGCGCGGAACCCCTATTTGTTTATTTTTCTAAATAC
ATTCAAATATGTATCCGCTCATGAGACAATAACCCTGATAAATGCTTCAATAATATTGAAAAAGGAAGAG
TATGAGTATTCAACATTTCCGTGTCGCCCTTATTCCCTTTTTTGCGGCATTTTGCCTTCCTGTTTTTGCT
CACCCAGAAACGCTGGTGAAAGTAAAAGATGCTGAAGATCAGTTGGGTGCACGAGTGGGTTACATCGAAC
TGGATCTCAACAGCGGTAAGATCCTTGAGAGTTTTCGCCCCGAAGAACGTTTTCCAATGATGAGCACTTT
TAAAGTTCTGCTATGTGGCGCGGTATTATCCCGTATTGACGCCGGGCAAGAGCAACTCGGTCGCCGCATA
CACTATTCTCAGAATGACTTGGTTGAGTACTCACCAGTCACAGAAAAGCATCTTACGGATGGCATGACAG
TAAGAGAATTATGCAGTGCTGCCATAACCATGAGTGATAACACTGCGGCCAACTTACTTCTGACAACGAT
CGGAGGACCGAAGGAGCTAACCGCTTTTTTGCACAACATGGGGGATCATGTAACTCGCCTTGATCGTTGG
GAACCGGAGCTGAATGAAGCCATACCAAACGACGAGCGTGACACCACGATGCCTGTAGCAATGGCAACAA
CGTTGCGCAAACTATTAACTGGCGAACTACTTACTCTAGCTTCCCGGCAACAATTAATAGACTGGATGGA
GGCGGATAAAGTTGCAGGACCACTTCTGCGCTCGGCCCTTCCGGCTGGCTGGTTTATTGCTGATAAATCT
GGAGCCGGTGAGCGTGGGTCTCGCGGTATCATTGCAGCACTGGGGCCAGATGGTAAGCCCTCCCGTATCG
TAGTTATCTACACGACGGGGAGTCAGGCAACTATGGATGAACGAAATAGACAGATCGCTGAGATAGGTGC
CTCACTGATTAAGCATTGGTAACTGTCAGACCAAGTTTACTCATATATACTTTAGATTGATTTAAAACTT
CATTTTTAATTTAAAAGGATCTAGGTGAAGATCCTTTTTGATAATCTCATGACCAAAATCCCTTAACGTG
AGTTTTCGTTCCACTGAGCGTCAGACCCCGTAGAAAAGATCAAAGGATCTTCTTGAGATCCTTTTTTTCT
GCGCGTAATCTGCTGCTTGCAAACAAAAAAACCACCGCTACCAGCGGTGGTTTGTTTGCCGGATCAAGAG
CTACCAACTCTTTTTCCGAAGGTAACTGGCTTCAGCAGAGCGCAGATACCAAATACTGTTCTTCTAGTGT
AGCCGTAGTTAGGCCACCACTTCAAGAACTCTGTAGCACCGCCTACATACCTCGCTCTGCTAATCCTGTT
ACCAGTGGCTGCTGCCAGTGGCGATAAGTCGTGTCTTACCGGGTTGGACTCAAGACGATAGTTACCGGAT
AAGGCGCAGCGGTCGGGCTGAACGGGGGGTTCGTGCACACAGCCCAGCTTGGAGCGAACGACCTACACCG
AACTGAGATACCTACAGCGTGAGCTATGAGAAAGCGCCACGCTTCCCGAAGGGAGAAAGGCGGACAGGTA
TCCGGTAAGCGGCAGGGTCGGAACAGGAGAGCGCACGAGGGAGCTTCCAGGGGGAAACGCCTGGTATCTT
TATAGTCCTGTCGGGTTTCGCCACCTCTGACTTGAGCGTCGATTTTTGTGATGCTCGTCAGGGGGGCGGA
GCCTATGGAAAAACGCCAGCAACGCGGCCTTTTTACGGTTCCTGGCCTTTTGCTGGCCTTTTGCTCACAT
GTTCTTTCCTGCGTTATCCCCTGATTCTGTGGATAACCGTATTACCGCCTTTGAGTGAGCTGATACCGCT
CGCCGCAGCCGAACGACCGAGCGCAGCGAGTCAGTGAGCGAGGAAGCGGAAGAGCGCCCAATACGCAAAC
CGCCTCTCCCCGCGCGTTGGCCGATTCATTAATGCAGCTGGCACGACAGGTTTCCCGACTGGAAAGCGGG
CAGTGAGCGCAACGCAATTAATGTGAGTTAGCTCACTCATTAGGCACCCCAGGCTTTACACTTTATGCTT
CCGGCTCGTATGTTGTGTGGAATTGTGAGCGGATAACAATTTCACACAGGAAACAGCTATGACCATGATT
ACGCCAAGCTCTAGCTAGAGGTCGACGGTATACAGACATGATAAGATACATTGATGAGTTTGGACAAACC
ACAACTAGAATGCAGTGAAAAAAATGCTTTATTTGTGAAATTTGTGATGCTATTGCTTTATTTGTAACCA
TTATAAGCTGCAATAAACAAGTTGGGGTGGGCGAAGAACTCCAGCATGAGATCCCCGCGCTGGAGGATCA
TCCAGCCGGCGTCCCGGAAAACGATTCCGAAGCCCAACCTTTCATAGAAGGCGGCGGTGGAATCGAAATC
TCGTAGCACGTGTCAGTCCTGCTCCTCGGCCACGAAGTGCACGCAGTTGCCGGCCGGGTCGCGCAGGGCG
AACTCCCGCCCCCACGGCTGCTCGCCGATCTCGGTCATGGCCGGCCCGGAGGCGTCCCGGAAGTTCGTGG
ACACGACCTCCGACCACTCGGCGTACAGCTCGTCCAGGCCGCGCACCCACACCCAGGCCAGGGTGTTGTC
CGGCACCACCTGGTCCTGGACCGCGCTGATGAACAGGGTCACGTCGTCCCGGACCACACCGGCGAAGTCG
TCCTCCACGAAGTCCCGGGAGAACCCGAGCCGGTCGGTCCAGAACTCGACCGCTCCGGCGACGTCGCGCG
CGGTGAGCACCGGAACGGCACTGGTCAACTTGGCCATGGTTTAGTTCCTCACCTTGTCGTATTATACTAT
GCCGATATACTATGCCGATGATTAATTGTCAACACGTGCTGATCAGATCCGAAAATGGATATACAAGCTC
CCGGGAGCTTTTTGCAAAAGCCTAGGCCTCCAAAAAAGCCTCCTCACTACTTCTGGAATAGCTCAGAGGC
AGAGGCGGCCTCGGCCTCTGCATAAATAAAAAAAATTAGTCAGCCATGGGGCGGAGAATGGGCGGAACTG
GGCGGAGTTAGGGGCGGGATGGGCGGAGTTAGGGGCGGGACTATGGTTGCTGACTAATTGAGATGCATGC
TTTGCATACTTCTGCCTGCTGGGGAGCCTGGGGACTTTCCACACCTGGTTGCTGACTAATTGAGATGCAT
GCTTTGCATACTTCTGCCTGCTGGGGAGCCTGGGGACTTTCCACACCCTAACTGACACACATTCCACAGA
ATTAATTCGCGTTAAATTTTTGTTAAATCAGCTCATTTTTTAACCAATAGGCCGAAATCGGCAAAATCCC
TTATAAATCAAAAGAATAGACCGAGATAGGGT
[37 nt withheld, positions 7873-7909]
AAAGAACGTGGACTCCAACGTCAAAGG
[49 nt withheld, positions 7937-7985]
T
[91 nt withheld, positions 7987-8077]
G
[124 nt withheld, positions 8079-8202]
GGGGATACCCCCTAGAGCCCCAGCTGGTTCTTTCCGCCTCAGAAGCCATAGAGCCCACCGCATCCCCAGC
ATGCCTGCTATTGTCTTCCCAATCCTCCCCCTTGCTGTCCTGCCCCACCCCACCCCCCAGAATAGAATGA
CACCTACTCAGACAATGCGATGCAATTTCCTCATTTTATTAGGAAAGGACAGTGGGAGTGGCACCTTCCA
GGGTCAAGGAAGGCACGGGGGAGGGGCAAACAACAGATGGCTGGCAACTAGAAGGCACAGTCGAGGCTGA
TCAGCGGGTTTAAACGGGCCCTGCTAGAGATTTTCCACACTGACTAAAAGGGTCTGAGGGATCTCTAGTT
ACCAGAGTCACACAACAGACGGGCACACACTACTTGAAGCACTCAAGGCAAGCTTTATTGAGGCTTAAGC
AGTGGGTTCCCTAGTTAGCCAGAGAGCTCCCAGGCTCAGATCTGGTCTAACCAGAGAGACCCAGTACAGT
CCGGATGCAGCTCTCGGGCCATGTGATGAAATGCTAGGCGGCTGTCAAACCTCCACTCTAATACTTCTCT
CTCCGGGTCATCCATCCCATGCAGGCTCACAGGGTGTAACAAGCGGGTGTTCTCTCCTTCATTGGCTTCT
TCTACCTTCTCTTGCTCAACTGGTACTAGCTTGTAGCACCATCCAAAGGTCAGTGGATATCTGATCCCTG
GCCCTGGTGTGTAGTTCTGCCAATCAGGGAAGTAGCCTTGTGTGTGGTAGATCCACAGATCAAGGATATC
TTGTCTTCGTTGGGAGTGAATTAGCCCTTCCAGTCCCCCCTTTTCTTTTAAAAAGTGGCTAAGATCTACA
GCTGCCTTGTAAGTCATTGGTCTTAAAGGTACCTGAGGTGTGACT
Features (pLannotate 1.2.2; 30 found; start..end, strand, type, name):
    122..710     -  misc_feature   WPRE: woodchuck hepatitis virus posttranscriptional regulatory element
    710..729     -  misc_feature   MCS (fragment): pBluescript multiple cloning site
    751..1001    -  CDS            NeoR/KanR (fragment): aminoglycoside phosphotransferase from Tn5; aph(3')-II (or nptII); confers resistance to neomycin, kanamycin, and G418 (Geneticin®)
   1119..1832    +  CDS            TagRFP: monomeric derivative of red fluorescent protein from Entacmaea quadricolor (Merzlyak et al., 2007) mammalian codon-optimized
   1932..2049    -  misc_feature   cPPT/CTS: central polypurine tract and central termination sequence of HIV-1
   2099..2199    -  CDS            Rev (fragment): human immunodeficiency virus 1 (HIV-1) Rev protein; rev; enhances nuclear export of unspliced and incompletely spliced viral mRNAs
   2576..2809    -  misc_feature   RRE: The Rev response element (RRE) of HIV-1 allows for Rev-dependent mRNA export from the nucleus to the cytoplasm.
   2955..3318    -  CDS            HIV-1 gag (fragment): gag protein from human immunodeficiency virus 1; gag
   3302..3427    -  misc_feature   HIV-1 Ψ: packaging signal of human immunodeficiency virus type 1
   3474..3654    -  LTR            5' LTR (truncated): truncated 5' long terminal repeat (LTR) from HIV-1
   3672..3871    -  promoter       CMV promoter: human cytomegalovirus (CMV) immediate early promoter
   3872..4251    -  enhancer       CMV enhancer: human cytomegalovirus immediate early enhancer
   4406..4458    +  misc_feature   bom (fragment): basis of mobility region from pBR322
   4517..4621    +  promoter       AmpR promoter: bla
   4622..5482    +  CDS            AmpR: β-lactamase; bla; confers resistance to ampicillin, carbenicillin, and related antibiotics
   5653..6241    +  rep_origin     ori: high-copy-number ColE1/pMB1/pBR322/pUC origin of replication
   6424..6516    +  CDS            lacI (fragment): lac repressor; lacI; The lac repressor binds to the lac operator to inhibit transcription in E. coli. This inhibition can be relieved by adding lactose or isopropyl-β-D-thiogalactopyranoside (IPTG).
   6529..6550    +  protein_bind   CAP binding site: CAP binding activates transcription in the presence of cAMP. E. coli catabolite activator protein
   6565..6595    +  promoter       lac promoter: promoter for the E. coli lac operon
   6603..6619    +  protein_bind   lac operator: The lac repressor binds to the lac operator to inhibit transcription in E. coli. This inhibition can be relieved by adding lactose or isopropyl-β-D-thiogalactopyranoside (IPTG). lac repressor encoded by lacI
   6692..6813    -  polyA_signal   SV40 poly(A) signal: SV40 polyadenylation signal
   6808..6933    -  CDS            ble (fragment): BLE_KLEPN - Experimental evidence at protein level: Swiss-Prot protein existence level 1. Binding protein with a strong affinity to the bleomycin family of antibiotics. Binds to CL990; an antimitotic-antibiotic compound. From Klebsiella pneumoniae.
   6943..7317    -  CDS            BleoR: antibiotic-binding protein; Sh ble from Streptoalloteichus hindustanus; confers resistance to bleomycin, phleomycin, and Zeocin™
   7336..7383    -  promoter       EM7 promoter: synthetic bacterial promoter&nbsp
   7431..7760    -  promoter       SV40 promoter: SV40 enhancer and early promoter
   7774..8202    -  rep_origin     f1 ori (sequence partly withheld): f1 bacteriophage origin of replication; arrow indicates direction of (+) strand synthesis
   8223..8244    -  promoter       SV40 promoter (fragment): SV40 enhancer and early promoter
   8248..8472    -  polyA_signal   bGH poly(A) signal: bovine growth hormone polyadenylation signal
   8504..8684    -  LTR            5' LTR (truncated): truncated 5' long terminal repeat (LTR) from HIV-1
   8691..185     -  CDS            nef (fragment) (across the origin): NEF_HV1H2 - Experimental evidence at protein level: Swiss-Prot protein existence level 1. Extracellular Nef protein targets CD4(+) T-lymphocytes for apoptosis by interacting with CXCR4 surface receptors. From Human immunodeficiency virus type 1 group M subtype B (isolate HXB2) (HIV-1).
