[The description below was written by a language model from this plasmid's Addgene catalogue record and pLannotate feature annotations shown in this document.]
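Description:
Accessory plasmid 2 is an empty lentiviral transfer vector built on the FUW backbone, intended as a recipient for cloning individual synthetic promoters with enhanced cell-state specificity (SPECS) once they have been identified in a screen. It is propagated in E. coli through a high-copy ColE1/pUC-type origin with ampicillin selection (AmpR/bla). An f1 origin and remnants of a lac promoter/operator region are also present in the backbone. An SV40 promoter/EM7 promoter–BleoR–SV40 poly(A) cassette lies outside the viral genome, so it could in principle give Zeocin selection in bacteria or transfected cells but would not be carried into transduced cells.

The viral portion follows the usual third-generation layout. A CMV enhancer/promoter is fused to a truncated HIV-1 5' LTR to drive Tat-independent genomic RNA production. This is followed by the Ψ packaging signal with a gag fragment, the RRE for Rev-dependent nuclear export, and the cPPT/CTS, which aids nuclear import. Further along come the payload region, WPRE to boost transcript stability and expression, a second truncated LTR (annotated as a 5' LTR but positioned as the 3' LTR) and a bGH poly(A) signal.

The payload contains a mammalian codon-optimised TagRFP coding sequence, a short NeoR/KanR fragment and a small multiple cloning site remnant. No internal mammalian promoter is annotated next to TagRFP, which fits the stated purpose of inserting a candidate promoter by restriction cloning so that red fluorescence reports its activity. In the feature table TagRFP is on the opposite strand from the other lentiviral elements, and the record does not explain this orientation or identify the exact cloning sites.
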