Addgene plasmid #128571: Accessory plasmid 2
Purpose: (Empty Backbone) for cloning identified individual SPECS
Depositing lab: Timothy Lu. Depositing organization: Massachusetts Institute of Technology. Publication: A high-throughput screening and computation platform for identifying synthetic promoters with enhanced cell-state specificity (SPECS). Wu MR, Nissim L, Stupp D, Pery E, Binder-Nissim A, Weisinger K, Enghuus C, Palacios SR, Humphrey M, Zhang Z, Maria Novoa E, Kellis M, Weiss R, Rabkin SD, Tabach Y, Lu TK. Nat Commun. 2019 Jun 28;10(1):2880. doi: 10.1038/s41467-019-10912-8. PubMed 31253799.
Backbone
  Vector backbone: FUW
  Vector type: Lentiviral
  Tag / fusion protein: TagRFP
Growth in bacteria
  Bacterial resistance: Ampicillin, 100 μg/mL
  Growth temperature: 37°C
  Growth strain: NEB Stable
  Copy number: Unknown
Gene/Insert
  Cloning method: Restriction Enzyme
Terms and licenses: Academic/Nonprofit Terms; Industry Terms: Not Available to Industry
How to cite: Accessory plasmid 2 was a gift from Timothy Lu (Addgene plasmid # 128571 ; http://n2t.net/addgene:128571 ; RRID:Addgene_128571)
